>Addgene plasmid #229050 | phU1-CasRx-non-targeting (pKW82) | addgene full sequence | sequence record 454998 | Addgene NGS Result
TCTTCCGCTTCCTCGCTCACTGACTCGCTGCGCTCGGTCGTTCGGCTGCGGCGAGCGGTATCAGCTCACT
CAAAGGCGGTAATACGGTTATCCACAGAATCAGGGGATAACGCAGGAAAGAACATGTGAGCAAAAGGCCA
GCAAAAGGCCAGGAACCGTAAAAAGGCCGCGTTGCTGGCGTTTTTCCATAGGCTCCGCCCCCCTGACGAG
CATCACAAAAATCGACGCTCAAGTCAGAGGTGGCGAAACCCGACAGGACTATAAAGATACCAGGCGTTTC
CCCCTGGAAGCTCCCTCGTGCGCTCTCCTGTTCCGACCCTGCCGCTTACCGGATACCTGTCCGCCTTTCT
CCCTTCGGGAAGCGTGGCGCTTTCTCATAGCTCACGCTGTAGGTATCTCAGTTCGGTGTAGGTCGTTCGC
TCCAAGCTGGGCTGTGTGCACGAACCCCCCGTTCAGCCCGACCGCTGCGCCTTATCCGGTAACTATCGTC
TTGAGTCCAACCCGGTAAGACACGACTTATCGCCACTGGCAGCAGCCACTGGTAACAGGATTAGCAGAGC
GAGGTATGTAGGCGGTGCTACAGAGTTCTTGAAGTGGTGGCCTAACTACGGCTACACTAGAAGAACAGTA
TTTGGTATCTGCGCTCTGCTGAAGCCAGTTACCTTCGGAAAAAGAGTTGGTAGCTCTTGATCCGGCAAAC
AAACCACCGCTGGTAGCGGTGGTTTTTTTGTTTGCAAGCAGCAGATTACGCGCAGAAAAAAAGGATCTCA
AGAAGATCCTTTGATCTTTTCTACGGGGTCTGACGCTCAGTGGAACGAAAACTCACGTTAAGGGATTTTG
GTCATGAGATTATCAAAAAGGATCTTCACCTAGATCCTTTTAAATTAAAAATGAAGTTTTAAATCAATCT
AAAGTATATATGAGTAAACTTGGTCTGACAGTTACCAATGCTTAATCAGTGAGGCACCTATCTCAGCGAT
CTGTCTATTTCGTTCATCCATAGTTGCCTGACTCCCCGTCGTGTAGATAACTACGATACGGGAGGGCTTA
CCATCTGGCCCCAGTGCTGCAATGATACCGCGAGACCCACGCTCACCGGCTCCAGATTTATCAGCAATAA
ACCAGCCAGCCGGAAGGGCCGAGCGCAGAAGTGGTCCTGCAACTTTATCCGCCTCCATCCAGTCTATTAA
TTGTTGCCGGGAAGCTAGAGTAAGTAGTTCGCCAGTTAATAGTTTGCGCAACGTTGTTGCCATTGCTACA
GGCATCGTGGTGTCACGCTCGTCGTTTGGTATGGCTTCATTCAGCTCCGGTTCCCAACGATCAAGGCGAG
TTACATGATCCCCCATGTTGTGCAAAAAAGCGGTTAGCTCCTTCGGTCCTCCGATCGTTGTCAGAAGTAA
GTTGGCCGCAGTGTTATCACTCATGGTTATGGCAGCACTGCATAATTCTCTTACTGTCATGCCATCCGTA
AGATGCTTTTCTGTGACTGGTGAGTACTCAACCAAGTCATTCTGAGAATAGTGTATGCGGCGACCGAGTT
GCTCTTGCCCGGCGTCAATACGGGATAATACCGCGCCACATAGCAGAACTTTAAAAGTGCTCATCATTGG
AAAACGTTCTTCGGGGCGAAAACTCTCAAGGATCTTACCGCTGTTGAGATCCAGTTCGATGTAACCCACT
CGTGCACCCAACTGATCTTCAGCATCTTTTACTTTCACCAGCGTTTCTGGGTGAGCAAAAACAGGAAGGC
AAAATGCCGCAAAAAAGGGAATAAGGGCGACACGGAAATGTTGAATACTCATACTCTTCCTTTTTCAATA
TTATTGAAGCATTTATCAGGGTTATTGTCTCATGAGCGGATACATATTTGAATGTATTTAGAAAAATAAA
CAAATAGGGGTTCCGCGCACATTTCCCCGAAAAGTGCCACCTGACGTCTAAGAAACCATTATTATCATGA
CATTAACCTATAAAAATAGGCGTATCACGAGGCCCTTTCGTCTCGCGCGTTTCGGTGATGACGGTGAAAA
CCTCTGACACATGCAGCTCCCGGAGACGGTCACAGCTTGTCTGTAAGCGGATGCCGGGAGCAGACAAGCC
CGTCAGGGCGCGTCAGCGGGTGTTGGCGGGTGTCGGGGCTGGCTTAACTATGCGGCATCAGAGCAGATTG
TACTGAGAGTGCACCATATGCGGTGTGAAATACCGCACAGATGCGTAAGGAGAAAATACCGCATCAGGCG
CCATTCGCCATTCAGGCTGCGCAACTGTTGGGAAGGGCGATCGGTGCGGGCCTCTTCGCTATTACGCCAG
CTGGCGAAAGGGGGATGTGCTGCAAGGCGATTAAGTTGGGTAACGCCAGGGTTTTCCCAGTCACGACGTT
GTAAAACGACGGCCAGTGAATTCCTAAGGACCAGCTTCTTTGGGAGAGAACAGACGCAGGGGCGGGAGGG
AAAAAGGGAGAGGCAGACGTCACTTCCCCTTGGCGGCTCTGGCAGCAGATTGGTCGGTTGAGTGGCAGAA
AGGCAGACGGGGACTGGGCAAGGCACTGTCGGTGACATCACAGACAGGGCGACTTCTATGTAGATGAGGC
AGCGCAGAGGCTGCTGCTTCGCCACTTGCTGCTTCGCCACGAAGGAGTTCCCGTGCCCTGGGAGCGGGTT
CAGGACCGCTGATCGGAAGTGAGAATCCCAGCTGTGTGTCAGGGCTGGAAAGGGCTCGGGAGTGCGCGGG
GCAAGTGACCGTGTGTGTAAAGAGTGAGGCGTATGAGGCTGTGTCGGGGCAGAGGCACAACGTTTCAGAA
CCCCTACCAACTGGTCGGGGTTTGAAACGGGTCTTCGAGAAGACCTACTTTCTGGAGTTTCAAAAACAGA
CTGTACGCTAAGGGTCATATCTTTTCTTGTATTGGTTTGTGTCTTGGTTGGTGTCTTAGAAGCTTGGCGT
AATCATGGTCATAGCTGTTTCCTGTGTGAAATTGTTATCCGCTCACAATTCCACACAACATACGAGCCGG
AAGCATAAAGTGTAAAGCCTGGGGTGCCTAATGAGTGAGCTAACTCACATTAATTGCGTTGCGCTCACTG
CCCGCTTTCCAGTCGGGAAACCTGTCGTGCCAGCTGCATTAATGAATCGGCCAACGCGCGGGGAGAGGCG
GTTTGCGTATTGGGCGC
Features (pLannotate 1.2.2; 11 found; start..end, strand, type, name):
    183..771     -  rep_origin     ori: high-copy-number ColE1/pMB1/pBR322/pUC origin of replication
    942..1802    -  CDS            AmpR: β-lactamase; bla; confers resistance to ampicillin, carbenicillin, and related antibiotics
   1803..1907    -  promoter       AmpR promoter: bla
   2002..2037    +  CDS            rop (fragment): Rop protein, which maintains plasmids at low copy number; rop
   2139..2238    +  misc_feature   bom (fragment): basis of mobility region from pBR322
   2244..2401    -  CDS            lacZα (fragment): LacZα fragment of β-galactosidase; lacZ fragment
   2799..2828    +  misc_RNA       RfxCas13d DR30: 5' processed 30-base direct repeat for an RfxCas13d gRNA (Konermann et al., 2018)
   2972..2988    -  protein_bind   lac operator: The lac repressor binds to the lac operator to inhibit transcription in E. coli. This inhibition can be relieved by adding lactose or isopropyl-β-D-thiogalactopyranoside (IPTG). lac repressor encoded by lacI
   2996..3026    -  promoter       lac promoter: promoter for the E. coli lac operon
   3041..3062    -  protein_bind   CAP binding site: CAP binding activates transcription in the presence of cAMP. E. coli catabolite activator protein
   3075..3167    -  CDS            lacI (fragment): lac repressor; lacI; The lac repressor binds to the lac operator to inhibit transcription in E. coli. This inhibition can be relieved by adding lactose or isopropyl-β-D-thiogalactopyranoside (IPTG).
