[The description below was written by a language model from this plasmid's Addgene catalogue record and pLannotate feature annotations shown in this document.]
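Description:
phU1-CasRx-non-targeting (pKW82) is a small (about 3.2 kb) pUC19-based cloning backbone for expressing CasRx (RfxCas13d) CRISPR RNAs in mammalian cells. It is propagated in E. coli as a high-copy plasmid through the ColE1/pUC origin and selected with ampicillin via the β-lactamase gene and its native promoter. The remaining bacterial annotations (fragments of lacZα, lacI, rop and bom, plus the lac promoter, lac operator and CAP binding site) are remnants of the pUC19 scaffold flanking the former multiple cloning site, and they play no role in the mammalian expression function.

The functional payload sits within the interrupted lacZα region. According to the catalogue entry, crRNA transcription is driven by the human U1 snRNA promoter, although this promoter was not detected by the automated annotation and so does not appear in the feature table; presumably it lies in the unannotated stretch upstream of the only annotated payload element, the 30-base processed direct repeat of the RfxCas13d guide RNA. This repeat forms the Cas13d-binding handle of the crRNA, and the spacer that specifies the RNA target follows it. The plasmid is listed as an empty backbone with no gene insert. Its name indicates that it carries a non-targeting spacer, so it could plausibly serve as a negative control, though the record does not say so. The depositor notes that new spacers are inserted using BbsI, a type IIS enzyme suited to cloning annealed oligonucleotides. The plasmid does not encode the CasRx protein, which must be supplied separately. The associated publication concerns cytosolic CRISPR RNAs for improving RNA-targeting CRISPR-Cas applications, which suggests the U1 promoter was chosen as an alternative to conventional crRNA promoters.
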