Addgene plasmid #229050: phU1-CasRx-non-targeting (pKW82)
Purpose: (Empty Backbone) Cloning backbone for CasRx crRNA (Human U1 promoter)
Depositing lab: S Chul Kwon. Depositing organization: University of Hong Kong. Publication: Cytosolic CRISPR RNAs for efficient application of RNA-targeting CRISPR-Cas systems. Cheng ECK, Lam JKC, Kwon SC. EMBO Rep. 2025 Feb 26. doi: 10.1038/s44319-025-00399-4. PubMed 40011676.
Backbone
  Vector backbone: pUC19
  Vector type: Mammalian Expression, CRISPR
Growth in bacteria
  Bacterial resistance: Ampicillin, 100 μg/mL
  Growth temperature: 37°C
  Growth strain: DH5alpha
  Copy number: High Copy
Gene/Insert
  Gene/Insert name: None
Terms and licenses: Academic/Nonprofit Terms; Industry Terms: Not Available to Industry
Depositor comments: Use BbsI to insert the spacer sequence. Please visit https://doi.org/10.1101/2024.09.18.613662 for bioRxiv preprint.
How to cite: phU1-CasRx-non-targeting (pKW82) was a gift from S Chul Kwon (Addgene plasmid # 229050 ; http://n2t.net/addgene:229050 ; RRID:Addgene_229050)
